Addgene plasmid #61208: pCMB-TMEr
Purpose: Fluorescent reporter for plasma membrane and peri-arbuscular membrane MtBCPsp-mCherry-BCP expressed under MtBCP1 promoter
Depositing lab: Maria Harrison. Depositing organization: Boyce Thompson Institute for Plant Research, Inc. Publication: A set of fluorescent protein-based markers expressed from constitutive and arbuscular mycorrhiza-inducible promoters to label organelles, membranes and cytoskeletal elements in Medicago truncatula. Ivanov S, Harrison MJ. Plant J. 2014 Oct 20. doi: 10.1111/tpj.12706. PubMed 25329881.
Backbone
  Vector backbone: pKm43GW
  Backbone manufacturer: VIB
  Vector type: Plant Expression
  Selectable markers: Kanamycin
Growth in bacteria
  Bacterial resistance: Spectinomycin, 50 μg/mL
  Growth temperature: 37°C
  Growth strain: DH5alpha
  Copy number: High Copy
Gene/Insert
  Gene/Insert name: MtBCPsp-mCherry-BCP
  Insert size (bp): 1194
  Promoter: MtBCP1
  Tag / fusion protein: mCherry
  Cloning method: Gateway Cloning
  Sequencing primers: 5′ ATGGCTTCTTCTCGTGTAGTTTT; 3′ TGATCAAAATTTGATTTTGGAAA
Terms and licenses: Academic/Nonprofit Terms; Industry Terms: Not Available to Industry
How to cite: pCMB-TMEr was a gift from Maria Harrison (Addgene plasmid # 61208 ; http://n2t.net/addgene:61208 ; RRID:Addgene_61208)
