[The description below was written by a language model from this plasmid's Addgene catalogue record and pLannotate feature annotations shown in this document.]
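Description:
pCMB-TMEr is a plant expression binary vector built on the pKm43GW backbone by multisite Gateway cloning, intended for Agrobacterium-mediated delivery of a T-DNA into plant tissue, here Medicago truncatula. Outside the T-DNA borders, the 11.1 kb plasmid carries a ColE1/pMB1-type origin with the pBR322 bom region for propagation in E. coli, and the pVS1 oriV with RepA and StaA functions for replication and stable maintenance in Agrobacterium. Bacterial selection is by spectinomycin through an aadA (SmR) gene. Within the T-DNA, next to the left border, a NOS promoter–nptII–NOS terminator cassette provides kanamycin selection of transformed plant cells.

The payload lies between the attB4 and attB2 recombination sites. The roughly 1.2 kb interval between attB4 and attB1 is not annotated in the feature table, but its position matches the MtBCP1 promoter named in the catalogue entry, an arbuscular mycorrhiza-inducible promoter. Downstream of attB1 is a single fusion reading frame: a short N-terminal fragment of the Medicago blue copper protein BCP1 corresponding to its signal peptide, then mCherry, then the remainder of the BCP1 coding sequence. Placing the red fluorescent protein just after the signal peptide keeps the targeting information at both ends of the protein. A CaMV polyadenylation signal after attB2 terminates the transcript before the right border.

The construct serves as a red fluorescent marker for the plasma membrane and the peri-arbuscular membrane, expressed in root cells colonised by arbuscular mycorrhizal fungi. It belongs to a set of organelle, membrane and cytoskeleton markers for live imaging of this symbiosis.
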