Features (pLannotate 1.2.2; 24 found; start..end, strand, type, name):
    239..263     +  misc_feature   LB T-DNA repeat: left border repeat from nopaline C58 T-DNA
    356..608     -  terminator     NOS terminator: nopaline synthase terminator and poly(A) signal
    651..1442    -  CDS            neo: KKA2_KLEPN - Also known as kan, nptII. Experimental evidence at protein level: Swiss-Prot protein existence level 1. Resistance to kanamycin, neomycin, paromomycin, ribostamycin, butirosin and gentamicin B. From Klebsiella pneumoniae.
   1476..1655    -  promoter       NOS promoter: nopaline synthase promoter
   1745..1766    +  misc_feature   MCS (fragment): pUC18/19 multiple cloning site
   1828..1848    +  protein_bind   attB4: mutant version of attB; core recombination site for the Gateway® BP reaction BP Clonase™
   3031..3051    +  protein_bind   attB1: mutant version of attB; core recombination site for the Gateway® BP reaction BP Clonase™
   3057..3125    +  CDS            and BCP1A (fragment): BCP1A_MEDTR - Also known as MtC30378 Experimental evidence at transcript level: Swiss-Prot protein existence level 2. From Medicago truncatula (Barrel medic) (Medicago tribuloides).
   3126..3833    +  CDS            mCherry: mCherry is a basic (constitutively fluorescent) red fluorescent protein published in 2004, derived from Discosoma sp.. It is reported to be a very rapidly-maturing monomer with low acid sensitivity.
   3834..4412    +  CDS            and BCP1A: BCP1A_MEDTR - Also known as MtC30378 Experimental evidence at transcript level: Swiss-Prot protein existence level 2. From Medicago truncatula (Barrel medic) (Medicago tribuloides).
   4420..4440    -  protein_bind   attB2: mutant version of attB; core recombination site for the Gateway® BP reaction BP Clonase™
   4508..4667    +  polyA_signal   CaMV poly(A) signal (fragment): cauliflower mosaic virus polyadenylation signal
   4696..4736    +  CDS            lacZα (fragment): LacZα fragment of β-galactosidase; lacZ fragment
   4805..4829    +  misc_feature   RB T-DNA repeat: right border repeat from nopaline C58 T-DNA
   5168..5569    +  CDS            Y4CG_SINFN (fragment): Protein inferred from homology: Swiss-Prot protein existence level 3. From Sinorhizobium fredii (strain NBRC 101917 / NGR234).
   6129..6758    +  CDS            pVS1 StaA: stability protein from the Pseudomonas plasmid pVS1 (Heeb et al., 2000)
   7191..8259    +  CDS            pVS1 RepA (fragment): replication protein from the Pseudomonas plasmid pVS1 (Heeb et al., 2000)
   8325..8519    +  rep_origin     pVS1 oriV: origin of replication for the Pseudomonas plasmid pVS1 (Heeb et al., 2000)
   8722..8761    +  CDS            rop (fragment): Rop protein, which maintains plasmids at low copy number; rop
   8863..9003    +  misc_feature   bom: basis of mobility region from pBR322
   9189..9777    -  rep_origin     ori: high-copy-number ColE1/pMB1/pBR322/pUC origin of replication
  10021..10808   -  CDS            SmR (fragment): aminoglycoside adenylyltransferase (Murphy, 1985); aadA; confers resistance to spectinomycin and streptomycin
  10819..10875   -  CDS            GmR (fragment): gentamycin acetyltransferase; aacC1; confers resistance to gentamycin
  10965..1       +  CDS            int (fragment) (across the origin): INT2_ECOLX - Protein inferred from homology: Swiss-Prot protein existence level 3. Putative integrase believed to be involved in the insertion of antibiotic resistance genes into plasmids and transposons. From Escherichia coli.
>Addgene plasmid #61208 | pCMB-TMEr | depositor full sequence | sequence record 109262 | pCMB-TMEr sequence 11101 bps
TGATCACAGGCAGCAACGCTCTGTCATCGTTACAATCAACATGCTACCCTCCGCGAGATCATCCGTGTTT
CAAACCCGGCAGCTTAGTTGCCGTTCTTCCGAATAGCATCGGTAACATGAGCAAAGTCTGCCGCCTTACA
ACGGCTCTCCCGCTGACGCCGTCCCGGACTGATGGGCTGCCTGTATCGAGTGGTGATTTTGTGCCGAGCT
GCCGGTCGGGGAGCTGTTGGCTGGCTGGTGGCAGGATATATTGTGGTGTAAACAAATTGACGCTTAGACA
ACTTAATAACACATTGCGGACGTTTTTAATGTACTGAATTAACGCCGAATTGAATTATCAGCTTGCATGC
CGGTCGATCTAGTAACATAGATGACACCGCGCGCGATAATTTATCCTAGTTTGCGCGCTATATTTTGTTT
TCTATCGCGTATTAAATGTATAATTGCGGGACTCTAATCATAAAAACCCATCTCATAAATAACGTCATGC
ATTACATGTTAATTATTACATGCTTAACGTAATTCAACAGAAATTATATGATAATCATCGCAAGACCGGC
AACAGGATTCAATCTTAAGAAACTTTATTGCCAAATGTTTGAACGATCTGCTTGACTCTAGCTAGAGTCC
GAACCCCAGAGTCCCGCTCAGAAGAACTCGTCAAGAAGGCGATAGAAGGCGATGCGCTGCGAATCGGGAG
CGGCGATACCGTAAAGCACGAGGAAGCGGTCAGCCCATTCGCCGCCAAGCTCTTCAGCAATATCACGGGT
AGCCAACGCTATGTCCTGATAGCGGTCCGCCACACCCAGCCGGCCACAGTCGATGAATCCAGAAAAGCGG
CCATTTTCCACCATGATATTCGGCAAGCAGGCATCGCCGTGGGTCACGACGAGATCCTCGCCGTCGGGCA
TCCGCGCCTTGAGCCTGGCGAACAGTTCGGCTGGCGCGAGCCCCTGATGCTCTTCGTCCAGATCATCCTG
ATCGACAAGACCGGCTTCCATCCGAGTACGTGCTCGCTCGATGCGATGTTTCGCTTGGTGGTCGAATGGG
CAGGTAGCCGGATCAAGCGTATGCAGCCGCCGCATTGCATCAGCCATGATGGATACTTTCTCGGCAGGAG
CAAGGTGAGATGACAGGAGATCCTGCCCCGGCACTTCGCCCAATAGCAGCCAGTCCCTTCCCGCTTCAGT
GACAACGTCGAGCACAGCTGCGCAAGGAACGCCCGTCGTGGCCAGCCACGATAGCCGCGCTGCCTCGTCT
TGGAGTTCATTCAGGGCACCGGACAGGTCGGTCTTGACAAAAAGAACCGGGCGCCCCTGCGCTGACAGCC
GGAACACGGCGGCATCAGAGCAGCCGATTGTCTGTTGTGCCCAGTCATAGCCGAATAGCCTCTCCACCCA
AGCGGCCGGAGAACCTGCGTGCAATCCATCTTGTTCAATCATGCCTCGATCGAGTTGAGAGTGAATATGA
GACTCTAATTGGATACCGAGGGGAATTTATGGAACGTCAGTGGAGCATTTTTGACAAGAAATATTTGCTA
GCTGATAGTGACCTTAGGCGACTTTTGAACGCGCAATAATGGTTTCTGACGTATGTGCTTAGCTCATTAA
ACTCCAGAAACCCGCGGCTGAGTGGCTCCTTCAACGTTGCGGTTCTGTCAGTTCCAAACGTAAAACGGCT
TGTCCCGCGTCATCGGCGGGGGTCATAACGTGACTCCCTTAATTCTCATGTATGATAATTCGAGGGTACC
CGGGGATCCTCTAGAGGGCCCGAGCGGATAACAATTTCACACAGGAAACAGCTATGACCATGATTACGCC
AAGCTATCAACTTTGTATAGAAAAGTTGGAGAGAGGGAGATGTGTTTTTAAGGAGCTATAGAAGGATACA
ATACCGCTTCTTTGATTGGTATTCTAACTCAATGCGTTGCTTAAGAGTTGGTTAATCTATTTGAAATGTT
GCGATTATAGTAGATCTTGTGCTCCCATCTTTAATATATCTTTTACACTTACTCCTTAGTTATACAAACA
TTAAACATCATAACTTCTAAGGTAATTGATACGTGCCAAATTTTCTAAACTCCATTAAATTTGGTTTGAA
AGAAATTTCATGAAATTCCTCTAGTTCGTTATAAATATTAGATAATTAGGTTTTGAGTAGCATTGTAGCT
ACCATGACCTATTTCCATTACATTTGTAGGTTTAAAAGATCAAAGATGACTTGGGGTATCAATTAACGAG
TGAGCATATATGCGAGCAAGGAAAGAGATAAGTCAGAGTGTTTAAGGAAAGCAAGGCAAGAAAATTCACT
TAGGGAGCCAAAACAAGGTCAATACTCGATTACATCTCTAATTTAAGCTTGAGAACTTGATATATTCGAG
ACTCCTCAAGTATTTGTACTCCAAGTGTCAATACTCGATTACATCTCTAATTTTCCAAATAAAGAAACTC
GTAAGAAACAAACATTATTTATGTGTAAACTTTCTGCATGGAGACAACTCAATTATAACGAAGCCCGGAA
GAGGAACTATATATACTGTTTCTATTTCCCTTTGACACGGTCCACACTATATTGCATACTTGTTTACTGC
CAAATAAAAACAAGTATGTCCACGTGGTTAAATAAAAACAAAAGAAAACTTTCTTTTTGTTCAAGTGATA
GAAAGTTTCTTTACATTAATATAAAATAATATAAGTGTATTCCAAAAAGGTAAAAAAAAAAATAATAAGT
TGTGGAAATTCAACCTCGTCTTAGTAAAAAGCCGACCAAATCCGGTAGCCGTTTATAATAGCAAACAAAT
ATTCTATTATTGTTGTGACGATAAAATCAATACACCCACACATGACAACTATATATAGCCTAAGTTGATA
TGCACAATTCATCAAATCAAATCAAAACAATTACATTTGCTAACTTGCTATTCCTTTGATTGAGATTTTA
TTCTAGGAAATAAAATTTTGACACTCATTTTTTTAAAGTTAATTTCTACATTTAGAGAGAAATATTTTCC
AAAATCAAATTTTGATCAAGCAAGTTTGTACAAAAAAGCAGGCTTCATGGCTTCTTCTCGTGTAGTTTTG
ATCCTTTCTATTTCCATGGTTTTACTTTCATCAGTTGCAATTGCAATGGTGAGCAAGGGCGAGGAGGATA
ACATGGCCATCATCAAGGAGTTCATGCGCTTCAAGGTGCACATGGAGGGCTCCGTGAACGGCCACGAGTT
CGAGATCGAGGGCGAGGGCGAGGGCCGCCCCTACGAGGGCACCCAGACCGCCAAGCTGAAGGTGACCAAG
GGTGGCCCCCTGCCCTTCGCCTGGGACATCCTGTCCCCTCAGTTCATGTACGGCTCCAAGGCCTACGTGA
AGCACCCCGCCGACATCCCCGACTACTTGAAGCTGTCCTTCCCCGAGGGCTTCAAGTGGGAGCGCGTGAT
GAACTTCGAGGACGGCGGCGTGGTGACCGTGACCCAGGACTCCTCCCTGCAGGACGGCGAGTTCATCTAC
AAGGTGAAGCTGCGCGGCACCAACTTCCCCTCCGACGGCCCCGTAATGCAGAAGAAGACCATGGGCTGGG
AGGCCTCCTCCGAGCGGATGTACCCCGAGGACGGCGCCCTGAAGGGCGAGATCAAGCAGAGGCTGAAGCT
GAAGGACGGCGGCCACTACGACGCTGAGGTCAAGACCACCTACAAGGCCAAGAAGCCCGTGCAGCTGCCC
GGCGCCTACAACGTCAACATCAAGTTGGACATCACCTCCCACAACGAGGACTACACCATCGTGGAACAGT
ACGAACGCGCCGAGGGCCGCCACTCCACCGGCGGCATGGACGAGCTGTACAAGACTGATCACATTGTTGG
TGATGACAAGGGTTGGACCGTTGATTTTGATTACACTCAATGGGCTCAAGACAAAGTTTTCCGTGTTGGA
GACAACTTAGGTATGTAAAAGGGAAAAAACAAATTTTCATTTGGTTTCAAGTTTATTTAGTTTATAATCA
ACTGCATAACTAGTTAGTGCATATTATGATTATAATTAACTTTTGTTTAGATGAACATGTATTAATCTAA
TATGAACTAATTTTGTTTCATCTTCTTCTTTTTAGTTTTCAACTATGATCCGGCAAGGCACAATGTTTTC
AAAGTAAATGGCACACTCTTTCAAAGCTGCACTTTTCCACCAAAAAATGAAGCACTTTCTACAGGAAAGG
ATATCATTCAACTAAAAACAGAAGGAAGAAAGTGGTATGTTTGTGGAGTTGCTGATCACTGTTCGGCTCG
TCAAATGAAGTTGGTCATCACTGTTCTAGCCGAAGGTGCACCTGCTCCTTCTCCACCACCTTCTTCTGAT
GCTCACTCTGTTGTTTCATCTCTGTTTGGAGTTGTCATGGCAATCATGGTTGCAATTGCAGTCATCTTTG
CATGAGACCCAGCTTTCTTGTACAAAGTGGAATAAGCGGCCATGCTAGAGTCCGCAAAAATCACCAGTCT
CTCTCTACAAATCTATCTCTCTCTATTTTTCTCCAGAATAATGTGTGAGTAGTTCCCAGATAAGGGAATT
AGGGTTCTTATAGGGTTTCGCTCATGTGTTGAGCATATAAGAAACCCTTAGTATGTATTTGTATTTGTAA
AATACTTCTATCAATAAAATTTCTAATTCCTAAAACCAAAATCCAGTGACGCAACTTTATTATACATAGT
TGATAATTCACTGGCCGTCGTTTTACAACGTCGTGACTGGGAAAACGAGCTCAAGCTTAGCTTGAGCTTG
GATCAGATTGTCGTTTCCCGCCTTCAGTTTAAACTATCAGTGTTTGACAGGATATATTGGCGGGTAAACC
TAAGAGAAAAGAGCGTTTATTAGAATAACGGATATTTAAAAGGGCGTGAAAAGGTTTATCCGTTCGTCCA
TTTGTATGTGCATGCCAACCACAGGGTTCCCCTCGGGATCAAAGTACTTTGATCCAACCCCTCCGCTGCT
ATAGTGCAGTCGGCTTCTGACGTTCAGTGCAGCCGTCTTCTGAAAACGACATGTCGCACAAGTCCTAAGT
TACGCGACAGGCTGCCGCCCTGCCCTTTTCCTGGCGTTTTCTTGTCGCGTGTTTTAGTCGCATAAAGTAG
AATACTTGCGACTAGAACCGGAGACATTACGCCATGAACAAGAGCGCCGCCGCTGGCCTGCTGGGCTATG
CCCGCGTCAGCACCGACGACCAGGACTTGACCAACCAACGGGCCGAACTGCACGCGGCCGGCTGCACCAA
GCTGTTTTCCGAGAAGATCACCGGCACCAGGCGCGACCGCCCGGAGCTGGCCAGGATGCTTGACCACCTA
CGCCCTGGCGACGTTGTGACAGTGACCAGGCTAGACCGCCTGGCCCGCAGCACCCGCGACCTACTGGACA
TTGCCGAGCGCATCCAGGAGGCCGGCGCGGGCCTGCGTAGCCTGGCAGAGCCGTGGGCCGACACCACCAC
GCCGGCCGGCCGCATGGTGTTGACCGTGTTCGCCGGCATTGCCGAGTTCGAGCGTTCCCTAATCATCGAC
CGCACCCGGAGCGGGCGCGAGGCCGCCAAGGCCCGAGGCGTGAAGTTTGGCCCCCGCCCTACCCTCACCC
CGGCACAGATCGCGCACGCCCGCGAGCTGATCGACCAGGAAGGCCGCACCGTGAAAGAGGCGGCTGCACT
GCTTGGCGTGCATCGCTCGACCCTGTACCGCGCACTTGAGCGCAGCGAGGAAGTGACGCCCACCGAGGCC
AGGCGGCGCGGTGCCTTCCGTGAGGACGCATTGACCGAGGCCGACGCCCTGGCGGCCGCCGAGAATGAAC
GCCAAGAGGAACAAGCATGAAACCGCACCAGGACGGCCAGGACGAACCGTTTTTCATTACCGAAGAGATC
GAGGCGGAGATGATCGCGGCCGGGTACGTGTTCGAGCCGCCCGCGCACGTCTCAACCGTGCGGCTGCATG
AAATCCTGGCCGGTTTGTCTGATGCCAAGCTGGCGGCCTGGCCGGCCAGCTTGGCCGCTGAAGAAACCGA
GCGCCGCCGTCTAAAAAGGTGATGTGTATTTGAGTAAAACAGCTTGCGTCATGCGGTCGCTGCGTATATG
ATGCGATGAGTAAATAAACAAATACGCAAGGGGAACGCATGAAGGTTATCGCTGTACTTAACCAGAAAGG
CGGGTCAGGCAAGACGACCATCGCAACCCATCTAGCCCGCGCCCTGCAACTCGCCGGGGCCGATGTTCTG
TTAGTCGATTCCGATCCCCAGGGCAGTGCCCGCGATTGGGCGGCCGTGCGGGAAGATCAACCGCTAACCG
TTGTCGGCATCGACCGCCCGACGATTGACCGCGACGTGAAGGCCATCGGCCGGCGCGACTTCGTAGTGAT
CGACGGAGCGCCCCAGGCGGCGGACTTGGCTGTGTCCGCGATCAAGGCAGCCGACTTCGTGCTGATTCCG
GTGCAGCCAAGCCCTTACGACATATGGGCCACCGCCGACCTGGTGGAGCTGGTTAAGCAGCGCATTGAGG
TCACGGATGGAAGGCTACAAGCGGCCTTTGTCGTGTCGCGGGCGATCAAAGGCACGCGCATCGGCGGTGA
GGTTGCCGAGGCGCTGGCCGGGTACGAGCTGCCCATTCTTGAGTCCCGTATCACGCAGCGCGTGAGCTAC
CCAGGCACTGCCGCCGCCGGCACAACCGTTCTTGAATCAGAACCCGAGGGCGACGCTGCCCGCGAGGTCC
AGGCGCTGGCCGCTGAAATTAAATCAAAACTCATTTGAGTTAATGAGGTAAAGAGAAAATGAGCAAAAGC
ACAAACACGCTAAGTGCCGGCCGTCCGAGCGCACGCAGCAGCAAGGCTGCAACGTTGGCCAGCCTGGCAG
ACACGCCAGCCATGAAGCGGGTCAACTTTCAGTTGCCGGCGGAGGATCACACCAAGCTGAAGATGTACGC
GGTACGCCAAGGCAAGACCATTACCGAGCTGCTATCTGAATACATCGCGCAGCTACCAGAGTAAATGAGC
AAATGAATAAATGAGTAGATGAATTTTAGCGGCTAAAGGAGGCGGCATGGAAAATCAAGAACAACCAGGC
ACCGACGCCGTGGAATGCCCCATGTGTGGAGGAACGGGCGGTTGGCCAGGCGTAAGCGGCTGGGTTGTCT
GCCGGCCCTGCAATGGCACTGGAACCCCCAAGCCCGAGGAATCGGCGTGACGGTCGCAAACCATCCGGCC
CGGTACAAATCGGCGCGGCGCTGGGTGATGACCTGGTGGAGAAGTTGAAGGCCGCGCAGGCCGCCCAGCG
GCAACGCATCGAGGCAGAAGCACGCCCCGGTGAATCGTGGCAAGCGGCCGCTGATCGAATCCGCAAAGAA
TCCCGGCAACCGCCGGCAGCCGGTGCGCCGTCGATTAGGAAGCCGCCCAAGGGCGACGAGCAACCAGATT
TTTTCGTTCCGATGCTCTATGACGTGGGCACCCGCGATAGTCGCAGCATCATGGACGTGGCCGTTTTCCG
TCTGTCGAAGCGTGACCGACGAGCTGGCGAGGTGATCCGCTACGAGCTTCCAGACGGGCACGTAGAGGTT
TCCGCAGGGCCGGCCGGCATGGCCAGTGTGTGGGATTACGACCTGGTACTGATGGCGGTTTCCCATCTAA
CCGAATCCATGAACCGATACCGGGAAGGGAAGGGAGACAAGCCCGGCCGCGTGTTCCGTCCACACGTTGC
GGACGTACTCAAGTTCTGCCGGCGAGCCGATGGCGGAAAGCAGAAAGACGACCTGGTAGAAACCTGCATT
CGGTTAAACACCACGCACGTTGCCATGCAGCGTACGAAGAAGGCCAAGAACGGCCGCCTGGTGACGGTAT
CCGAGGGTGAAGCCTTGATTAGCCGCTACAAGATCGTAAAGAGCGAAACCGGGCGGCCGGAGTACATCGA
GATCGAGCTAGCTGATTGGATGTACCGCGAGATCACAGAAGGCAAGAACCCGGACGTGCTGACGGTTCAC
CCCGATTACTTTTTGATCGATCCCGGCATCGGCCGTTTTCTCTACCGCCTGGCACGCCGCGCCGCAGGCA
AGGCAGAAGCCAGATGGTTGTTCAAGACGATCTACGAACGCAGTGGCAGCGCCGGAGAGTTCAAGAAGTT
CTGTTTCACCGTGCGCAAGCTGATCGGGTCAAATGACCTGCCGGAGTACGATTTGAAGGAGGAGGCGGGG
CAGGCTGGCCCGATCCTAGTCATGCGCTACCGCAACCTGATCGAGGGCGAAGCATCCGCCGGTTCCTAAT
GTACGGAGCAGATGCTAGGGCAAATTGCCCTAGCAGGGGAAAAAGGTCGAAAAGGTCTCTTTCCTGTGGA
TAGCACGTACATTGGGAACCCAAAGCCGTACATTGGGAACCGGAACCCGTACATTGGGAACCCAAAGCCG
TACATTGGGAACCGGTCACACATGTAAGTGACTGATATAAAAGAGAAAAAAGGCGATTTTTCCGCCTAAA
ACTCTTTAAAACTTATTAAAACTCTTAAAACCCGCCTGGCCTGTGCATAACTGTCTGGCCAGCGCACAGC
CGAAGAGCTGCAAAAAGCGCCTACCCTTCGGTCGCTGCGCTCCCTACGCCCCGCCGCTTCGCGTCGGCCT
ATCGCGGCCGCTGGCCGCTCAAAAATGGCTGGCCTACGGCCAGGCAATCTACCAGGGCGCGGACAAGCCG
CGCCGTCGCCACTCGACCGCCGGCGCCCACATCAAGGCACCCTGCCTCGCGCGTTTCGGTGATGACGGTG
AAAACCTCTGACACATGCAGCTCCCGGAGACGGTCACAGCTTGTCTGTAAGCGGATGCCGGGAGCAGACA
AGCCCGTCAGGGCGCGTCAGCGGGTGTTGGCGGGTGTCGGGGCGCAGCCATGACCCAGTCACGTAGCGAT
AGCGGAGTGTATACTGGCTTAACTATGCGGCATCAGAGCAGATTGTACTGAGAGTGCACCATATGCGGTG
TGAAATACCGCACAGATGCGTAAGGAGAAAATACCGCATCAGGCGCTCTTCCGCTTCCTCGCTCACTGAC
TCGCTGCGCTCGGTCGTTCGGCTGCGGCGAGCGGTATCAGCTCACTCAAAGGCGGTAATACGGTTATCCA
CAGAATCAGGGGATAACGCAGGAAAGAACATGTGAGCAAAAGGCCAGCAAAAGGCCAGGAACCGTAAAAA
GGCCGCGTTGCTGGCGTTTTTCCATAGGCTCCGCCCCCCTGACGAGCATCACAAAAATCGACGCTCAAGT
CAGAGGTGGCGAAACCCGACAGGACTATAAAGATACCAGGCGTTTCCCCCTGGAAGCTCCCTCGTGCGCT
CTCCTGTTCCGACCCTGCCGCTTACCGGATACCTGTCCGCCTTTCTCCCTTCGGGAAGCGTGGCGCTTTC
TCATAGCTCACGCTGTAGGTATCTCAGTTCGGTGTAGGTCGTTCGCTCCAAGCTGGGCTGTGTGCACGAA
CCCCCCGTTCAGCCCGACCGCTGCGCCTTATCCGGTAACTATCGTCTTGAGTCCAACCCGGTAAGACACG
ACTTATCGCCACTGGCAGCAGCCACTGGTAACAGGATTAGCAGAGCGAGGTATGTAGGCGGTGCTACAGA
GTTCTTGAAGTGGTGGCCTAACTACGGCTACACTAGAAGGACAGTATTTGGTATCTGCGCTCTGCTGAAG
CCAGTTACCTTCGGAAAAAGAGTTGGTAGCTCTTGATCCGGCAAACAAACCACCGCTGGTAGCGGTGGTT
TTTTTGTTTGCAAGCAGCAGATTACGCGCAGAAAAAAAGGATCTCAAGAAGATCCTTTGATCTTTTCTAC
GGGGTCTGACGCTCAGTGGAACGAAAACTCACGTTAAGGGATTTTGGTCATGCATGATATATCTCCCAAT
TTGTGTAGGGCTTATTATGCACGCTTAAAAATAATAAAAGCAGACTTGACCTGATAGTTTGGCTGTGAGC
AATTATGTGCTTAGTGCATCTAATCGCTTGAGTTAACGCCGGCGAAGCGGCGTCGGCTTGAACGAATTTC
TAGCTAGACATTATTTGCCGACTACCTTGGTGATCTCGCCTTTCACGTAGTGGACAAATTCTTCCAACTG
ATCTGCGCGCGAGGCCAAGCGATCTTCTTCTTGTCCAAGATAAGCCTGTCTAGCTTCAAGTATGACGGGC
TGATACTGGGCCGGCAGGCGCTCCATTGCCCAGTCGGCAGCGACATCCTTCGGCGCGATTTTGCCGGTTA
CTGCGCTGTACCAAATGCGGGACAACGTAAGCACTACATTTCGCTCATCGCCAGCCCAGTCGGGCGGCGA
GTTCCATAGCGTTAAGGTTTCATTTAGCGCCTCAAATAGATCCTGTTCAGGAACCGGATCAAAGAGTTCC
TCCGCCGCTGGACCTACCAAGGCAACGCTATGTTCTCTTGCTTTTGTCAGCAAGATAGCCAGATCAATGT
CGATCGTGGCTGGCTCGAAGATACCTGCAAGAATGTCATTGCGCTGCCATTCTCCAAATTGCAGTTCGCG
CTTAGCTGGATAACGCCACGGAATGATGTCGTCGTGCACAACAATGGTGACTTCTACAGCGCGGAGAATC
TCGCTCTCTCCAGGGGAAGCCGAAGTTTCCAAAAGGTCGTTGATCAAAGCTCGCCGCGTTGTTTCATCAA
GCCTTACGGTCACCGTAACCAGCAAATCAATATCACTGTGTGGCTTCAGGCCGCCATCCACTGCGGAGCC
GTACAAATGTACGGCCAGCAACGTCGGTTCGAGATGGCGCTCGATGACGCCAACTACCTCTGATAGTTGA
GTCGATACTTCGGCGATCACCGCTTCCCCCATGATGTTTAACTTTGTTTTAGGGCGACTGCCCTGCTGCG
TAACATCGTTGCTGCTCCATAACATCAAACATCGACCCACGGCGTAACGCGCTTGCTGCTTGGATGCCCG
AGGCATAGACTGTACCCCAAAAAAACATGTCATAACAAGAAGCCATGAAAACCGCCACTGCGCCGTTACC
ACCGCTGCGTTCGGTCAAGGTTCTGGACCAGTTGCGTGACGGCAGTTACGCTACTTGCATTACAGCTTAC
GAACCGAACGAGGCTTATGTCCACTGGGTTCGTGCCCGAAT
