>Addgene plasmid #61208 | pCMB-TMEr | addgene partial sequence | sequence record 104828 | Mombaerts mRFPup 5'-GTGGCCGTTCACGGAGCCCTCCATG-3'
GGCCATGTTATCCTCCTCGCCCTTGCTCACCATTGCAATTGCAACTGATGAAAGTAAAACCATGGAAATG
GAAAGGATCAAAACTACACGAGAAGAAGCCATGAAGCCTGCTTTTTTGTACAAACTTGCTTGATCAAAAT
TTGATTTTGGAAAATATTTCTCTCTAAATGTACGAAATTAACTTTAAAAAAATGAGTGTCAAAATTTTAT
TTCCTAGAATAAAATCTCAATCAAAGGAATAGCAAGTTAGCAAATGNAATTGTTTTGATTTGATTTGATG
AATTGTGCATATCAACTTAGGCTATATATAGTTGTCATGTGTGGGTGTATTGATTTTATCGNCACAACAA
TAATAGAATATTTGTTTGCTATTATAAACGGCTACCGGATTTGGTCGGCTTTTTACTAAGACGAGGTTGA
ATTTCCACAACTTATTATTTTTTTTTTTACCTTTTTGGAATACACTTATATTATTTTATATTAATGTAAA
GAAACTTTCTAT
