>Addgene plasmid #61208 | pCMB-TMEr | addgene partial sequence | sequence record 105798 | mCherry-F 5'-ccccgtaatgcagaagaaga-3'
TCAAGCAGAGGCTGAAGCTGAAGGACGGCGGCCACTACGACGCTGAGGTCAAGACCACCTACAAGGCCAA
GAAGCCCGTGCAGCTGCCCGGCGCCTACAACGTCAACATCAAGTTGGACATCACCTCCCACAACGAGGAC
TACACCATCGTGGAACAGTACGAACGCGCCGAGGGCCGCCACTCCACCGGCGGCATGGACGAGCTGTACA
AGACTGATCACATTGTTGGTGATGACAAGGGTTGGACCGTTGATTTTGATTACACTCAATGGGCTCAAGA
CAAAGTTTTCCGTGTTGGAGACAACTTAGGTATGTAAAAGGGAAAAAACAAATTTTCATTTGGTTTCAAG
TTTATTTAGTTTATAATCAACTGCATAACTAGTTAGTGCATATTATGATTATAATTAACTTTTGTTTAGA
TGAACATGTATTAATCTAATATGAACTAATTTTGTTTCATCTTCTTCTTTTTAGTTTTCAACTATGATCC
GGCAAGGCACAATGTTTTCAAAGTAAATGGCACACTCTTTCAAAGCTGCACTTTTCCACCAAAAAATGAA
GCACTTTCTACAGGAAAGGATATCATTCAACTAAAAACAGAAGGAAGAAAGTGGTATGTTTGTGGAGTTG
CTGATCACTGTTCGGCTCGTCAAATGAAGTTGGTCATCACTGTTCTAGCCGAAGGTGCACCTGCTCCTTC
TCCACCACCTTCTTCTGATGCTCACTCTGTTGTTTCATCTCTGTTTGGAGTTGTCATGGC
