>Addgene plasmid #61208 | pCMB-TMEr | addgene partial sequence | sequence record 108006 | M13pUC-Fwd 5'-CCCAGTCACGACGTTGTAAAACG-3'
TATAAAGTTGCGTCACTGGATTTTGGTTTTAGGAATTAGAAATTTTATTGATAGAAGTATTTTACAAATA
CAAATACATACCTAAGGGTTTCTTATATGCTCAACACATGAGCGAAACCCTATAAGAACCCTAATTCCCT
TATCTGGGAACTACTCACACATTATTCTGGAGAAAAATAGAGAGAGATAGATTTGTAGAGAGAGACTGGT
GATTTTTGCGGACTCTAGCATGGCCGCTTATTCCACTTTGTACAAGAAAGCTGGGTCTTACTTGTACAGC
TCGTCCATGCCGCCGGTGGAGTGGCGGCCCTCGGCGCGTTCGTACTGTTCCACGATGGTGTAGTCCTCGT
TGTGGGAGGTGATGTCCAACTTGATGTTGACGTTGTAGGCGCCGGGCAGCTGCACGGGCTTCTTGGCCTT
GTAGGTGGTCTTGACCTCAGCGTCGTAGTGGCCGCCGTCCTTCAGCTTCAGCCTCTGCTTGATCTCGCCC
TTCAGGGCGCCGTCCTCGGGGTACATCCGCTCGGAGGAGGCCTCCCAGCCCATGGTCTTCTTCTGCATTA
CGGGGCCGTCGGAGGGGAAGTTGGTGCCGCGCAGCTTCACCTTGTAGATGAACTCGCCGTCCTGCAGGGA
GGAGTCCTGGGTCACGGTCACCACGCCGCCGTCCTCGAAGTTCATCACGCGCTCCCACTTGAAGCCCTCG
GGGAAGGACAGCTTCAAGTAGTCGGGGATGTCGGCGGGGTGCTTCACGTAGGCCTTGGAGCCGTACATGA
ACTGAGGGGACAGGATGTCCCAGGCGAAGGGCAGGGGGCCACCCTTGGTCACCTTCAGCTTGGCGGTCTG
GGTGCCCTCGTAGGGGCGGCCCTCGCCCT
